Addgene plasmid #164786: NanoLuc-PM-Venus
Purpose: Nanoluciferase (NanoLuc) targeted to the extracellular surface of the cell membrane and intracellularly labeled with monomeric Venus fluorescent protein
Depositing lab: Laszlo Hunyady. Depositing organization: Semmelweis University. Publication: A general method for quantifying ligand binding to unmodified receptors using Gaussia luciferase. Toth AD, Garger D, Prokop S, Soltesz-Katona E, Varnai P, Balla A, Turu G, Hunyady L. J Biol Chem. 2021 Feb 2:100366. doi: 10.1016/j.jbc.2021.100366. PubMed 33545176.
Backbone
  Vector backbone: pEYFP-N1
  Backbone manufacturer: Clontech
  Backbone size w/o insert (bp): 3959
  Total vector size (bp): 5549
  Vector type: Mammalian Expression
  Selectable markers: Neomycin (select with G418)
Growth in bacteria
  Bacterial resistance: Kanamycin, 50 μg/mL
  Growth temperature: 37°C
  Growth strain: DH5alpha
  Copy number: High Copy
Gene/Insert
  Gene/Insert name: Nanoluciferase fused with the transmembrane domain of the platelet-derived growth factor receptor beta and Venus (alt names: NanoLuc; PDGFRB; YFP)
  Species: H. sapiens (human); Oplophorus gracilirostris
  Insert size (bp): 1590
  Entrez Gene: PDGFRB (a.k.a. CD140B, IBGC4, IMF1, JTK12, KOGS, PDGFR, PDGFR-1, PDGFR1, PENTT)
  Promoter: CMV
  Tag / fusion protein: NanoLuc (N terminal on insert); mVenus (C terminal on insert)
  Cloning method: Restriction Enzyme; 5′ cloning site BglII, XhoI (not destroyed); 3′ cloning site NotI (not destroyed)
  Sequencing primers: 5′ CMV_fwd_primer
Terms and licenses: Academic/Nonprofit Terms; Industry Terms: Not Available to Industry
How to cite: NanoLuc-PM-Venus was a gift from Laszlo Hunyady (Addgene plasmid # 164786 ; http://n2t.net/addgene:164786 ; RRID:Addgene_164786)
