[The description below was written by a language model from this plasmid's Addgene catalogue record and pLannotate feature annotations shown in this document.]
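Description:
NanoLuc-PM-Venus is a 5,549 bp mammalian expression plasmid built on the Clontech pEYFP-N1 backbone. It is propagated in E. coli at high copy from a ColE1/pUC-type origin. A single Tn5 NeoR/KanR gene is driven by tandem bacterial (bla) and SV40 early promoters and terminated by the HSV TK polyadenylation signal. This gene gives kanamycin resistance in bacteria and G418 selection in mammalian cells. An f1 origin is also present. The short annotated hits to ble, bGH poly(A) and SV40 large T antigen appear to be backbone remnants rather than functional elements.

The 1,590 bp payload is expressed from the CMV immediate-early enhancer/promoter, which spans the numbering origin of the circular map, and is terminated by the SV40 poly(A) signal. It encodes one fusion protein. A short N-terminal segment annotated as an IL6 fragment precedes the luciferase. Given its position and the stated extracellular targeting, it most likely acts as a secretion signal peptide, although the record does not say so explicitly. This is followed by human codon-optimized NanoLuc (derived from Oplophorus gracilirostris), the transmembrane domain of human PDGFRβ, a linker derived from the multiple cloning site, and monomeric Venus (A206K). The transmembrane helix anchors the protein in the plasma membrane, with NanoLuc displayed on the extracellular face and mVenus on the cytoplasmic side, so that expression and localization can be checked by fluorescence.

The associated publication concerns luciferase-based quantification of ligand binding to unmodified receptors. This suggests the plasmid is used as a cell-surface bioluminescent donor or comparator in proximity (BRET-type) assays with fluorescent ligands, but the record does not spell out its exact role.
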