Features (pLannotate 1.2.2; 18 found; start..end, strand, type, name):
      1..204     +  promoter       CMV promoter: human cytomegalovirus (CMV) immediate early promoter
    227..254     +  misc_feature   MCS (fragment): multiple cloning site
    261..347     +  CDS            IL6 (fragment): IL6_MUSPF - Experimental evidence at transcript level: Swiss-Prot protein existence level 2. Acts as an essential factor in bone homeostasis and on vessels directly or indirectly by induction of VEGF, resulting in increased angiogenesis activity and vascular permeability. Induces, through 'trans-signaling' and synergistically with IL1B and TNF, the production of VEGF. Involved in metabolic controls, is discharged into the bloodstream after muscle contraction increasing lipolysis and improving insulin resistance (By similarity). 'Trans-signaling' in central nervous system also regulates energy
    348..857     +  CDS            Nluc: NanoLuc® luciferase human codon-optimized
    927..1073    +  CDS            PDGFRβ TM domain: transmembrane domain from platelet derived growth factor receptor beta
   1074..1117    +  misc_feature   MCS (fragment): multiple cloning site
   1131..1850    +  CDS            mVenus: Venus YFP with monomerizing A206K mutation (Nagai et al., 2002; Kremers et al., 2006) mammalian codon-optimized
   1867..1950    +  CDS            large T antigen (fragment): large T antigen from SV40 (simian virus 40)
   1973..2094    +  polyA_signal   SV40 poly(A) signal: SV40 polyadenylation signal
   2128..2556    -  rep_origin     f1 ori (sequence partly withheld): f1 bacteriophage origin of replication; arrow indicates direction of (+) strand synthesis
   2583..2687    +  promoter       AmpR promoter: bla
   2689..3046    +  promoter       SV40 promoter: SV40 enhancer and early promoter
   3081..3875    +  CDS            NeoR/KanR: aminoglycoside phosphotransferase from Tn5; aph(3')-II (or nptII); confers resistance to neomycin, kanamycin, and G418 (Geneticin®)
   3896..4048    +  CDS            ble (fragment): BLE_KLEPN - Experimental evidence at protein level: Swiss-Prot protein existence level 1. Binding protein with a strong affinity to the bleomycin family of antibiotics. Binds to CL990; an antimitotic-antibiotic compound. From Klebsiella pneumoniae.
   4107..4154    +  polyA_signal   HSV TK poly(A) signal: herpes simplex virus thymidine kinase polyadenylation signal (Cole and Stacy, 1985)
   4245..4261    -  polyA_signal   bGH poly(A) signal (fragment): bovine growth hormone polyadenylation signal
   4483..5071    +  rep_origin     ori: high-copy-number ColE1/pMB1/pBR322/pUC origin of replication
   5246..5549    +  enhancer       CMV enhancer: human cytomegalovirus immediate early enhancer
>Addgene plasmid #164786 | NanoLuc-PM-Venus | addgene full sequence | sequence record 326679 | Addgene NGS Result
GTGATGCGGTTTTGGCAGTACATCAATGGGCGTGGATAGCGGTTTGACTCACGGGGATTTCCAAGTCTCC
ACCCCATTGACGTCAATGGGAGTTTGTTTTGGCACCAAAATCAACGGGACTTTCCAAAATGTCGTAACAA
CTCCGCCCCATTGACGCAAATGGGCGGTAGGCGTGTACGGTGGGAGGTCTATATAAGCAGAGCTGGTTTA
GTGAACCGTCAGATCCGCTAGCGCTACCGGACTCAGATCTCGAGGCCACCATGAACTCCTTCTCCACAAG
CGCCTTCGGTCCAGTTGCCTTCTCCCTGGGCCTGCTCCTGGTGTTGCCTGCTGCCTTCCCTGCCCCAGTC
TTCACACTCGAAGATTTCGTTGGGGACTGGCGACAGACAGCCGGCTACAACCTGGACCAAGTCCTTGAAC
AGGGAGGTGTGTCCAGTTTGTTTCAGAATCTCGGGGTGTCCGTAACTCCGATCCAAAGGATTGTCCTGAG
CGGTGAAAATGGGCTGAAGATCGACATCCATGTCATCATCCCGTATGAAGGTCTGAGCGGCGACCAAATG
GGCCAGATCGAAAAAATTTTTAAGGTGGTGTACCCTGTGGATGATCATCACTTTAAGGTGATCCTGCACT
ATGGCACACTGGTAATCGACGGGGTTACGCCGAACATGATCGACTATTTCGGACGGCCGTATGAAGGCAT
CGCCGTGTTCGACGGCAAAAAGATCACTGTAACAGGGACCCTGTGGAACGGCAACAAAATTATCGACGAG
CGCCTGATCAACCCCGACGGCTCCCTGCTGTTCCGAGTAACCATCAACGGAGTGACCGGCTGGCGGCTGT
GCGAACGCATTCTGGCGGGAGGCGGATCAGGTGGCGGATCCAGATCTGGTGGCGGTTCTGGTGGCGGTAG
TGGTGGCGGTAGTAATGCTGTGGGCCAGGACACGCAGGAGGTCATCGTGGTGCCACACTCCTTGCCCTTT
AAGGTGGTGGTGATCTCAGCCATCCTGGCCCTGGTGGTGCTCACCATCATCTCCCTTATCATCCTCATCA
TGCTTTGGCAGAAGAAGCCACGTAAGCTTCGAATTCTGCAGTCGACGGTACCGCGGGCCCGGGATCCACC
GGTCGCCACCATGGTGAGCAAGGGCGAGGAGCTGTTCACCGGGGTGGTGCCCATCCTGGTCGAGCTGGAC
GGCGACGTAAACGGCCACAAGTTCAGCGTGTCCGGCGAGGGCGAGGGCGATGCCACCTACGGCAAGCTGA
CCCTGAAGCTGATCTGCACCACCGGCAAGCTGCCCGTGCCCTGGCCCACCCTCGTGACCACCCTGGGCTA
CGGCCTGCAGTGCTTCGCCCGCTACCCCGACCACATGAAGCAGCACGACTTCTTCAAGTCCGCCATGCCC
GAAGGCTACGTCCAGGAGCGCACCATCTTCTTCAAGGACGACGGCAACTACAAGACCCGCGCCGAGGTGA
AGTTCGAGGGCGACACCCTGGTGAACCGCATCGAGCTGAAGGGCATCGACTTCAAGGAGGACGGCAACAT
CCTGGGGCACAAGCTGGAGTACAACTACAACAGCCACAACGTCTATATCACCGCCGACAAGCAGAAGAAC
GGCATCAAGGCCAACTTCAAGATCCGCCACAACATCGAGGACGGCGGCGTGCAGCTCGCCGACCACTACC
AGCAGAACACCCCCATCGGCGACGGCCCCGTGCTGCTGCCCGACAACCACTACCTGAGCTACCAGTCCAA
GCTGAGCAAAGACCCCAACGAGAAGCGCGATCACATGGTCCTGCTGGAGTTCGTGACCGCCGCCGGGATC
ACTCTCGGCATGGACGAGCTGTACAAGTAAAGCGGCCGCGACTCTAGATCATAATCAGCCATACCACATT
TGTAGAGGTTTTACTTGCTTTAAAAAACCTCCCACACCTCCCCCTGAACCTGAAACATAAAATGAATGCA
ATTGTTGTTGTTAACTTGTTTATTGCAGCTTATAATGGTTACAAATAAAGCAATAGCATCACAAATTTCA
CAAATAAAGCATTTTTTTCACTGCATTCTAGTTGTGGTTTGTCCAAACTCATCAATGTATCTTAAGGCGT
AAATTGTAAGCGTTAATATTTTGTTAAAATTCGCGTTAAATTTTTGTTAAATCAGCTCATTTTTTAACCA
ATAGGCCGAAATCGGCAAAATCCCTTATAAATCAAAAGAATAGACCGAGATAGGGT
[37 nt withheld, positions 2227-2263]
AAAGAACGTGGACTCCAACGTCAAAGG
[49 nt withheld, positions 2291-2339]
T
[91 nt withheld, positions 2341-2431]
G
[124 nt withheld, positions 2433-2556]
CAGGTGGCACTTTTCGGGGAAATGTGCGCGGAACCCCTATTTGTTTATTTTTCTAAATACATTCAAATAT
GTATCCGCTCATGAGACAATAACCCTGATAAATGCTTCAATAATATTGAAAAAGGAAGAGTCCTGAGGCG
GAAAGAACCAGCTGTGGAATGTGTGTCAGTTAGGGTGTGGAAAGTCCCCAGGCTCCCCAGCAGGCAGAAG
TATGCAAAGCATGCATCTCAATTAGTCAGCAACCAGGTGTGGAAAGTCCCCAGGCTCCCCAGCAGGCAGA
AGTATGCAAAGCATGCATCTCAATTAGTCAGCAACCATAGTCCCGCCCCTAACTCCGCCCATCCCGCCCC
TAACTCCGCCCAGTTCCGCCCATTCTCCGCCCCATGGCTGACTAATTTTTTTTATTTATGCAGAGGCCGA
GGCCGCCTCGGCCTCTGAGCTATTCCAGAAGTAGTGAGGAGGCTTTTTTGGAGGCCTAGGCTTTTGCAAA
GATCGATCAAGAGACAGGATGAGGATCGTTTCGCATGATTGAACAAGATGGATTGCACGCAGGTTCTCCG
GCCGCTTGGGTGGAGAGGCTATTCGGCTATGACTGGGCACAACAGACAATCGGCTGCTCTGATGCCGCCG
TGTTCCGGCTGTCAGCGCAGGGGCGCCCGGTTCTTTTTGTCAAGACCGACCTGTCCGGTGCCCTGAATGA
ACTGCAAGACGAGGCAGCGCGGCTATCGTGGCTGGCCACGACGGGCGTTCCTTGCGCAGCTGTGCTCGAC
GTTGTCACTGAAGCGGGAAGGGACTGGCTGCTATTGGGCGAAGTGCCGGGGCAGGATCTCCTGTCATCTC
ACCTTGCTCCTGCCGAGAAAGTATCCATCATGGCTGATGCAATGCGGCGGCTGCATACGCTTGATCCGGC
TACCTGCCCATTCGACCACCAAGCGAAACATCGCATCGAGCGAGCACGTACTCGGATGGAAGCCGGTCTT
GTCGATCAGGATGATCTGGACGAAGAGCATCAGGGGCTCGCGCCAGCCGAACTGTTCGCCAGGCTCAAGG
CGAGCATGCCCGACGGCGAGGATCTCGTCGTGACCCATGGCGATGCCTGCTTGCCGAATATCATGGTGGA
AAATGGCCGCTTTTCTGGATTCATCGACTGTGGCCGGCTGGGTGTGGCGGACCGCTATCAGGACATAGCG
TTGGCTACCCGTGATATTGCTGAAGAGCTTGGCGGCGAATGGGCTGACCGCTTCCTCGTGCTTTACGGTA
TCGCCGCTCCCGATTCGCAGCGCATCGCCTTCTATCGCCTTCTTGACGAGTTCTTCTGAGCGGGACTCTG
GGGTTTGAAATGACCGACCAAGCGACGCCCAACCTGCCATCACGAGATTTCGATTCCACCGCCGCCTTCT
ATGAAAGGTTGGGCTTCGGAATCGTTTTCCGGGACGCCGGCTGGATGATCCTCCAGCGCGGGGATCTCAT
GCTGGAGTTCTTCGCCCACCCTAGGGGGAGGCTAACTGAAACACGGAAGGAGACAATACCGGAAGGAACC
CGCGCTATGACGGCAATAAAAAGACAGAATAAAACGCACGGTGTTGGGTCGTTTGTTCATAAACGCGGGG
TTCGGTCCCAGGGCTGGCACTCTGTCGATACCCCACCGAGACCCCATTGGGGCCAATACGCCCGCGTTTC
TTCCTTTTCCCCACCCCACCCCCCAAGTTCGGGTGAAGGCCCAGGGCTCGCAGCCAACGTCGGGGCGGCA
GGCCCTGCCATAGCCTCAGGTTACTCATATATACTTTAGATTGATTTAAAACTTCATTTTTAATTTAAAA
GGATCTAGGTGAAGATCCTTTTTGATAATCTCATGACCAAAATCCCTTAACGTGAGTTTTCGTTCCACTG
AGCGTCAGACCCCGTAGAAAAGATCAAAGGATCTTCTTGAGATCCTTTTTTTCTGCGCGTAATCTGCTGC
TTGCAAACAAAAAAACCACCGCTACCAGCGGTGGTTTGTTTGCCGGATCAAGAGCTACCAACTCTTTTTC
CGAAGGTAACTGGCTTCAGCAGAGCGCAGATACCAAATACTGTTCTTCTAGTGTAGCCGTAGTTAGGCCA
CCACTTCAAGAACTCTGTAGCACCGCCTACATACCTCGCTCTGCTAATCCTGTTACCAGTGGCTGCTGCC
AGTGGCGATAAGTCGTGTCTTACCGGGTTGGACTCAAGACGATAGTTACCGGATAAGGCGCAGCGGTCGG
GCTGAACGGGGGGTTCGTGCACACAGCCCAGCTTGGAGCGAACGACCTACACCGAACTGAGATACCTACA
GCGTGAGCTATGAGAAAGCGCCACGCTTCCCGAAGGGAGAAAGGCGGACAGGTATCCGGTAAGCGGCAGG
GTCGGAACAGGAGAGCGCACGAGGGAGCTTCCAGGGGGAAACGCCTGGTATCTTTATAGTCCTGTCGGGT
TTCGCCACCTCTGACTTGAGCGTCGATTTTTGTGATGCTCGTCAGGGGGGCGGAGCCTATGGAAAAACGC
CAGCAACGCGGCCTTTTTACGGTTCCTGGCCTTTTGCTGGCCTTTTGCTCACATGTTCTTTCCTGCGTTA
TCCCCTGATTCTGTGGATAACCGTATTACCGCCATGCATTAGTTATTAATAGTAATCAATTACGGGGTCA
TTAGTTCATAGCCCATATATGGAGTTCCGCGTTACATAACTTACGGTAAATGGCCCGCCTGGCTGACCGC
CCAACGACCCCCGCCCATTGACGTCAATAATGACGTATGTTCCCATAGTAACGCCAATAGGGACTTTCCA
TTGACGTCAATGGGTGGAGTATTTACGGTAAACTGCCCACTTGGCAGTACATCAAGTGTATCATATGCCA
AGTACGCCCCCTATTGACGTCAATGACGGTAAATGGCCCGCCTGGCATTATGCCCAGTACATGACCTTAT
GGGACTTTCCTACTTGGCAGTACATCTACGTATTAGTCATCGCTATTACCATG
